>Addgene plasmid #76717 | CSNK1D gRNA (BRDN0001145070) | addgene full sequence | sequence record 186366 | Addgene Assembled Sequence
CCCGGGTGCAAAGATGGATAAAGTTTTAAACAGAGAGGAATCTTTGCAGCTAATGGACCTTCTAGGTCTT
GAAAGGAGTGGGAATTGGCTCCGGTGCCCGTCAGTGGGCAGAGCGCACATCGCCCACAGTCCCCGAGAAG
TTGGGGGGAGGGGTCGGCAATTGATCCGGTGCCTAGAGAAGGTGGCGCGGGGTAAACTGGGAAAGTGATG
TCGTGTACTGGCTCCGCCTTTTTCCCGAGGGTGGGGGAGAACCGTATATAAGTGCAGTAGTCGCCGTGAA
CGTTCTTTTTCGCAACGGGTTTGCCGCCAGAACACAGGTAAGTGCCGTGTGTGGTTCCCGCGGGCCTGGC
CTCTTTACGGGTTATGGCCCTTGCGTGCCTTGAATTACTTCCACCTGGCTGCAGTACGTGATTCTTGATC
CCGAGCTTCGGGTTGGAAGTGGGTGGGAGAGTTCGAGGCCTTGCGCTTAAGGAGCCCCTTCGCCTCGTGC
TTGAGTTGAGGCCTGGCCTGGGCGCTGGGGCCGCCGCGTGCGAATCTGGTGGCACCTTCGCGCCTGTCTC
GCTGCTTTCGATAAGTCTCTAGCCATTTAAAATTTTTGATGACCTGCTGCGACGCTTTTTTTCTGGCAAG
ATAGTCTTGTAAATGCGGGCCAAGATCTGCACACTGGTATTTCGGTTTTTGGGGCCGCGGGCGGCGACGG
GGCCCGTGCGTCCCAGCGCACATGTTCGGCGAGGCGGGGCCTGCGAGCGCGGCCACCGAGAATCGGACGG
GGGTAGTCTCAAGCTGGCCGGCCTGCTCTGGTGCCTGGCCTCGCGCCGCCGTGTATCGCCCCGCCCTGGG
CGGCAAGGCTGGCCCGGTCGGCACCAGTTGCGTGAGCGGAAAGATGGCCGCTTCCCGGCCCTGCTGCAGG
GAGCTCAAAATGGAGGACGCGGCGCTCGGGAGAGCGGGCGGGTGAGTCACCCACACAAAGGAAAAGGGCC
TTTCCGTCCTCAGCCGTCGCTTCATGTGACTCCACGGAGTACCGGGCGCCGTCCAGGCACCTCGATTAGT
TCTCGAGCTTTTGGAGTACGTCGTCTTTAGGTTGGGGGGAGGGGTTTTATGCGATGGAGTTTCCCCACAC
TGAGTGGGTGGAGACTGAAGTTAGGCCAGCTTGGCACTTGATGTAATTCTCCTTGGAATTTGCCCTTTTT
GAGTTTGGATCTTGGTTCATTCTCAAGCCTCAGACAGTGGTTCAAAGTTTTTTTCTTCCATTTCAGGTGT
CGTGACGTACGGCCACCATGACCGAGTACAAGCCCACGGTGCGCCTCGCCACCCGCGACGACGTCCCCAG
GGCCGTACGCACCCTCGCCGCCGCGTTCGCCGACTACCCCGCCACGCGCCACACCGTCGATCCGGACCGC
CACATCGAGCGGGTCACCGAGCTGCAAGAACTCTTCCTCACGCGCGTCGGGCTCGACATCGGCAAGGTGT
GGGTCGCGGACGACGGCGCCGCCGTGGCGGTCTGGACCACGCCGGAGAGCGTCGAAGCGGGGGCGGTGTT
CGCCGAGATCGGCCCGCGCATGGCCGAGTTGAGCGGTTCCCGGCTGGCCGCGCAGCAACAGATGGAAGGC
CTCCTGGCGCCGCACCGGCCCAAGGAGCCCGCGTGGTTCCTGGCCACCGTCGGAGTCTCGCCCGACCACC
AGGGCAAGGGTCTGGGCAGCGCCGTCGTGCTCCCCGGAGTGGAGGCGGCCGAGCGCGCCGGGGTGCCCGC
CTTCCTGGAGACCTCCGCGCCCCGCAACCTCCCCTTCTACGAGCGGCTCGGCTTCACCGTCACCGCCGAC
GTCGAGGTGCCCGAAGGACCGCGCACCTGGTGCATGACCCGCAAGCCCGGTGCCTGAACGCGTTAAGTCG
ACAATCAACCTCTGGATTACAAAATTTGTGAAAGATTGACTGGTATTCTTAACTATGTTGCTCCTTTTAC
GCTATGTGGATACGCTGCTTTAATGCCTTTGTATCATGCTATTGCTTCCCGTATGGCTTTCATTTTCTCC
TCCTTGTATAAATCCTGGTTGCTGTCTCTTTATGAGGAGTTGTGGCCCGTTGTCAGGCAACGTGGCGTGG
TGTGCACTGTGTTTGCTGACGCAACCCCCACTGGTTGGGGCATTGCCACCACCTGTCAGCTCCTTTCCGG
GACTTTCGCTTTCCCCCTCCCTATTGCCACGGCGGAACTCATCGCCGCCTGCCTTGCCCGCTGCTGGACA
GGGGCTCGGCTGTTGGGCACTGACAATTCCGTGGTGTTGTCGGGGAAATCATCGTCCTTTCCTTGGCTGC
TCGCCTGTGTTGCCACCTGGATTCTGCGCGGGACGTCCTTCTGCTACGTCCCTTCGGCCCTCAATCCAGC
GGACCTTCCTTCCCGCGGCCTGCTGCCGGCTCTGCGGCCTCTTCCGCGTCTTCGCCTTCGCCCTCAGACG
AGTCGGATCTCCCTTTGGGCCGCCTCCCCGCGTCGACTTTAAGACCAATGACTTACAAGGCAGCTGTAGA
TCTTAGCCACTTTTTAAAAGAAAAGGGGGGACTGGAAGGGCTAATTCACTCCCAACGAAGACAAGATCTG
CTTTTTGCTTGTACTGGGTCTCTCTGGTTAGACCAGATCTGAGCCTGGGAGCTCTCTGGCTAACTAGGGA
ACCCACTGCTTAAGCCTCAATAAAGCTTGCCTTGAGTGCTTCAAGTAGTGTGTGCCCGTCTGTTGTGTGA
CTCTGGTAACTAGAGATCCCTCAGACCCTTTTAGTCAGTGTGGAAAATCTCTAGCAGTACGTATAGTAGT
TCATGTCATCTTATTATTCAGTATTTATAACTTGCAAAGAAATGAATATCAGAGAGTGAGAGGAACTTGT
TTATTGCAGCTTATAATGGTTACAAATAAAGCAATAGCATCACAAATTTCACAAATAAAGCATTTTTTTC
ACTGCATTCTAGTTGTGGTTTGTCCAAACTCATCAATGTATCTTATCATGTCTGGCTCTAGCTATCCCGC
CCCTAACTCCGCCCATCCCGCCCCTAACTCCGCCCAGTTCCGCCCATTCTCCGCCCCATGGCTGACTAAT
TTTTTTTATTTATGCAGAGGCCGAGGCCGCCTCGGCCTCTGAGCTATTCCAGAAGTAGTGAGGAGGCTTT
TTTGGAGGCCTAGGGACGTACCCAATTCGCCCTATAGTGAGTCGTATTACGCGCGCTCACTGGCCGTCGT
TTTACAACGTCGTGACTGGGAAAACCCTGGCGTTACCCAACTTAATCGCCTTGCAGCACATCCCCCTTTC
GCCAGCTGGCGTAATAGCGAAGAGGCCCGCACCGATCGCCCTTCCCAACAGTTGCGCAGCCTGAATGGCG
AATGGG
[124 nt withheld, positions 3367-3490]
C
[91 nt withheld, positions 3492-3582]
A
[49 nt withheld, positions 3584-3632]
CCTTTGACGTTGGAGTCCACGTTCTTT
[37 nt withheld, positions 3660-3696]
ACCCTATCTCGGTCTATTCTTTTGATTTATAAGGGATTTTGCCGATTTCGGCCTATTGGTTAAAAAATGA
GCTGATTTAACAAAAATTTAACGCGAATTTTAACAAAATATTAACGCTTACAATTTAGGTGGCACTTTTC
GGGGAAATGTGCGCGGAACCCCTATTTGTTTATTTTTCTAAATACATTCAAATATGTATCCGCTCATGAG
ACAATAACCCTGATAAATGCTTCAATAATATTGAAAAAGGAAGAGTATGAGTATTCAACATTTCCGTGTC
GCCCTTATTCCCTTTTTTGCGGCATTTTGCCTTCCTGTTTTTGCTCACCCAGAAACGCTGGTGAAAGTAA
AAGATGCTGAAGATCAGTTGGGTGCACGAGTGGGTTACATCGAACTGGATCTCAACAGCGGTAAGATCCT
TGAGAGTTTTCGCCCCGAAGAACGTTTTCCAATGATGAGCACTTTTAAAGTTCTGCTATGTGGCGCGGTA
TTATCCCGTATTGACGCCGGGCAAGAGCAACTCGGTCGCCGCATACACTATTCTCAGAATGACTTGGTTG
AGTACTCACCAGTCACAGAAAAGCATCTTACGGATGGCATGACAGTAAGAGAATTATGCAGTGCTGCCAT
AACCATGAGTGATAACACTGCGGCCAACTTACTTCTGACAACGATCGGAGGACCGAAGGAGCTAACCGCT
TTTTTGCACAACATGGGGGATCATGTAACTCGCCTTGATCGTTGGGAACCGGAGCTGAATGAAGCCATAC
CAAACGACGAGCGTGACACCACGATGCCTGTAGCAATGGCAACAACGTTGCGCAAACTATTAACTGGCGA
ACTACTTACTCTAGCTTCCCGGCAACAATTAATAGACTGGATGGAGGCGGATAAAGTTGCAGGACCACTT
CTGCGCTCGGCCCTTCCGGCTGGCTGGTTTATTGCTGATAAATCTGGAGCCGGTGAGCGTGGGTCTCGCG
GTATCATTGCAGCACTGGGGCCAGATGGTAAGCCCTCCCGTATCGTAGTTATCTACACGACGGGGAGTCA
GGCAACTATGGATGAACGAAATAGACAGATCGCTGAGATAGGTGCCTCACTGATTAAGCATTGGTAACTG
TCAGACCAAGTTTACTCATATATACTTTAGATTGATTTAAAACTTCATTTTTAATTTAAAAGGATCTAGG
TGAAGATCCTTTTTGATAATCTCATGACCAAAATCCCTTAACGTGAGTTTTCGTTCCACTGAGCGTCAGA
CCCCGTAGAAAAGATCAAAGGATCTTCTTGAGATCCTTTTTTTCTGCGCGTAATCTGCTGCTTGCAAACA
AAAAAACCACCGCTACCAGCGGTGGTTTGTTTGCCGGATCAAGAGCTACCAACTCTTTTTCCGAAGGTAA
CTGGCTTCAGCAGAGCGCAGATACCAAATACTGTTCTTCTAGTGTAGCCGTAGTTAGGCCACCACTTCAA
GAACTCTGTAGCACCGCCTACATACCTCGCTCTGCTAATCCTGTTACCAGTGGCTGCTGCCAGTGGCGAT
AAGTCGTGTCTTACCGGGTTGGACTCAAGACGATAGTTACCGGATAAGGCGCAGCGGTCGGGCTGAACGG
GGGGTTCGTGCACACAGCCCAGCTTGGAGCGAACGACCTACACCGAACTGAGATACCTACAGCGTGAGCT
ATGAGAAAGCGCCACGCTTCCCGAAGGGAGAAAGGCGGACAGGTATCCGGTAAGCGGCAGGGTCGGAACA
GGAGAGCGCACGAGGGAGCTTCCAGGGGGAAACGCCTGGTATCTTTATAGTCCTGTCGGGTTTCGCCACC
TCTGACTTGAGCGTCGATTTTTGTGATGCTCGTCAGGGGGGCGGAGCCTATGGAAAAACGCCAGCAACGC
GGCCTTTTTACGGTTCCTGGCCTTTTGCTGGCCTTTTGCTCACATGTTCTTTCCTGCGTTATCCCCTGAT
TCTGTGGATAACCGTATTACCGCCTTTGAGTGAGCTGATACCGCTCGCCGCAGCCGAACGACCGAGCGCA
GCGAGTCAGTGAGCGAGGAAGCGGAAGAGCGCCCAATACGCAAACCGCCTCTCCCCGCGCGTTGGCCGAT
TCATTAATGCAGCTGGCACGACAGGTTTCCCGACTGGAAAGCGGGCAGTGAGCGCAACGCAATTAATGTG
AGTTAGCTCACTCATTAGGCACCCCAGGCTTTACACTTTATGCTTCCGGCTCGTATGTTGTGTGGAATTG
TGAGCGGATAACAATTTCACACAGGAAACAGCTATGACCATGATTACGCCAAGCGCGCAATTAACCCTCA
CTAAAGGGAACAAAAGCTGGAGCTGCAAGCTTAATGTAGTCTTATGCAATACTCTTGTAGTCTTGCAACA
TGGTAACGATGAGTTAGCAACATGCCTTACAAGGAGAGAAAAAGCACCGTGCATGCCGATTGGTGGAAGT
AAGGTGGTACGATCGTGCCTTATTAGGAAGGCAACAGACGGGTCTGACATGGATTGGACGAACCACTGAA
TTGCCGCATTGCAGAGATATTGTATTTAAGTGCCTAGCTCGATACATAAACGGGTCTCTCTGGTTAGACC
AGATCTGAGCCTGGGAGCTCTCTGGCTAACTAGGGAACCCACTGCTTAAGCCTCAATAAAGCTTGCCTTG
AGTGCTTCAAGTAGTGTGTGCCCGTCTGTTGTGTGACTCTGGTAACTAGAGATCCCTCAGACCCTTTTAG
TCAGTGTGGAAAATCTCTAGCAGTGGCGCCCGAACAGGGACTTGAAAGCGAAAGGGAAACCAGAGGAGCT
CTCTCGACGCAGGACTCGGCTTGCTGAAGCGCGCACGGCAAGAGGCGAGGGGCGGCGACTGGTGAGTACG
CCAAAAATTTTGACTAGCGGAGGCTAGAAGGAGAGAGATGGGTGCGAGAGCGTCAGTATTAAGCGGGGGA
GAATTAGATCGCGATGGGAAAAAATTCGGTTAAGGCCAGGGGGAAAGAAAAAATATAAATTAAAACATAT
AGTATGGGCAAGCAGGGAGCTAGAACGATTCGCAGTTAATCCTGGCCTGTTAGAAACATCAGAAGGCTGT
AGACAAATACTGGGACAGCTACAACCATCCCTTCAGACAGGATCAGAAGAACTTAGATCATTATATAATA
CAGTAGCAACCCTCTATTGTGTGCATCAAAGGATAGAGATAAAAGACACCAAGGAAGCTTTAGACAAGAT
AGAGGAAGAGCAAAACAAAAGTAAGACCACCGCACAGCAAGCGGCCGCTGATCTTCAGACCTGGAGGAGG
AGATATGAGGGACAATTGGAGAAGTGAATTATATAAATATAAAGTAGTAAAAATTGAACCATTAGGAGTA
GCACCCACCAAGGCAAAGAGAAGAGTGGTGCAGAGAGAAAAAAGAGCAGTGGGAATAGGAGCTTTGTTCC
TTGGGTTCTTGGGAGCAGCAGGAAGCACTATGGGCGCAGCGTCAATGACGCTGACGGTACAGGCCAGACA
ATTATTGTCTGGTATAGTGCAGCAGCAGAACAATTTGCTGAGGGCTATTGAGGCGCAACAGCATCTGTTG
CAACTCACAGTCTGGGGCATCAAGCAGCTCCAGGCAAGAATCCTGGCTGTGGAAAGATACCTAAAGGATC
AACAGCTCCTGGGGATTTGGGGTTGCTCTGGAAAACTCATTTGCACCACTGCTGTGCCTTGGAATGCTAG
TTGGAGTAATAAATCTCTGGAACAGATTTGGAATCACACGACCTGGATGGAGTGGGACAGAGAAATTAAC
AATTACACAAGCTTAATACACTCCTTAATTGAAGAATCGCAAAACCAGCAAGAAAAGAATGAACAAGAAT
TATTGGAATTAGATAAATGGGCAAGTTTGTGGAATTGGTTTAACATAACAAATTGGCTGTGGTATATAAA
ATTATTCATAATGATAGTAGGAGGCTTGGTAGGTTTAAGAATAGTTTTTGCTGTACTTTCTATAGTGAAT
AGAGTTAGGCAGGGATATTCACCATTATCGTTTCAGACCCACCTCCCAACCCCGAGGGGACCCAGAGAGG
GCCTATTTCCCATGATTCCTTCATATTTGCATATACGATACAAGGCTGTTAGAGAGATAATTAGAATTAA
TTTGACTGTAAACACAAAGATATTAGTACAAAATACGTGACGTAGAAAGTAATAATTTCTTGGGTAGTTT
GCAGTTTTAAAATTATGTTTTAAAATGGACTATCATATGCTTACCGTAACTTGAAAGTATTTCGATTTCT
TGGCTTTATATATCTTGTGGAAAGGACGAAACACCGCTTTACACAACACTTCGATGGTTTTAGAGCTAGA
AATAGCAAGTTAAAATAAGGCTAGTCCGTTATCAACTTGAAAAAGTGGCACCGAGTCGGTGCTTTTTTAA
GCTTGGCGTAACTAGATCTTGAGACAAATGGCAGTATTCATCCACAATTTTAAAAGAAAAGGGGGGATTG
GGGGGTACAGTGCAGGGGAAAGAATAGTAGACATAATAGCAACAGACATACAAACTAAAGAATTACAAAA
ACAAATTACAAAAATTCAAAATTTTCGGGTTTATTACAGGGACAGCAGAGATCCACTTTGGCGCCGGCTC
GAGGGGG
Features (pLannotate 1.2.2; 29 found; start..end, strand, type, name):
     14..80      +  CDS            small t antigen (fragment): SV40 (simian virus 40) small t antigen
    106..317     +  promoter       EF-1α core promoter: core promoter for human elongation factor EF-1α
    318..1256    +  intron         EF-1α intron A: intron upstream of the start codon of human EF-1α
   1278..1877    +  CDS            PuroR (fragment): puromycin N-acetyltransferase; pac from Streptomyces; confers resistance to puromycin
   1893..2481    +  misc_feature   WPRE: woodchuck hepatitis virus posttranscriptional regulatory element
   2532..2551    +  misc_feature   cPPT/CTS (fragment): central polypurine tract and central termination sequence of HIV-1
   2553..2786    +  LTR            3' LTR (ΔU3): self-inactivating 3' long terminal repeat (LTR) from HIV-1
   2864..2985    +  polyA_signal   SV40 poly(A) signal: SV40 polyadenylation signal
   3025..3160    +  rep_origin     SV40 ori: SV40 origin of replication
   3181..3199    -  promoter       T7 promoter: promoter for bacteriophage T7 RNA polymerase
   3207..3362    +  CDS            lacZα (fragment): LacZα fragment of β-galactosidase; lacZ fragment
   3367..3795    +  rep_origin     f1 ori (sequence partly withheld): f1 bacteriophage origin of replication; arrow indicates direction of (+) strand synthesis
   3848..3952    +  promoter       AmpR promoter: bla
   3953..4813    +  CDS            AmpR: β-lactamase; bla; confers resistance to ampicillin, carbenicillin, and related antibiotics
   4984..5572    +  rep_origin     ori: high-copy-number ColE1/pMB1/pBR322/pUC origin of replication
   5755..5847    +  CDS            lacI (fragment): lac repressor; lacI; The lac repressor binds to the lac operator to inhibit transcription in E. coli. This inhibition can be relieved by adding lactose or isopropyl-β-D-thiogalactopyranoside (IPTG).
   5860..5881    +  protein_bind   CAP binding site: CAP binding activates transcription in the presence of cAMP. E. coli catabolite activator protein
   5896..5926    +  promoter       lac promoter: promoter for the E. coli lac operon
   5934..5950    +  protein_bind   lac operator: The lac repressor binds to the lac operator to inhibit transcription in E. coli. This inhibition can be relieved by adding lactose or isopropyl-β-D-thiogalactopyranoside (IPTG). lac repressor encoded by lacI
   5995..6013    +  promoter       T3 promoter: promoter for bacteriophage T3 RNA polymerase
   6041..6267    +  promoter       RSV promoter: Rous sarcoma virus enhancer/promoter
   6268..6448    +  LTR            5' LTR (truncated): truncated 5' long terminal repeat (LTR) from HIV-1
   6495..6620    +  misc_feature   HIV-1 Ψ: packaging signal of human immunodeficiency virus type 1
   6604..6967    +  CDS            HIV-1 gag (fragment): gag protein from human immunodeficiency virus 1; gag
   7113..7346    +  misc_feature   RRE: The Rev response element (RRE) of HIV-1 allows for Rev-dependent mRNA export from the nucleus to the cytoplasm.
   7723..7749    +  CDS            Rev (fragment): human immunodeficiency virus 1 (HIV-1) Rev protein; rev; enhances nuclear export of unspliced and incompletely spliced viral mRNAs
   7753..7993    +  promoter       U6 promoter: RNA polymerase III promoter for human U6 snRNA
   8023..8098    +  misc_RNA       gRNA scaffold: guide RNA scaffold for the Streptococcus pyogenes CRISPR/Cas9 system
   8154..8271    +  misc_feature   cPPT/CTS: central polypurine tract and central termination sequence of HIV-1
