[The description below was written by a language model from this plasmid's Addgene catalogue record and pLannotate feature annotations shown in this document.]
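Description:
CSNK1D gRNA (BRDN0001145070) is a third-generation lentiviral CRISPR guide plasmid built on the lentiGuide-Puro backbone. It expresses a single guide RNA against human CSNK1D, the gene for casein kinase 1 delta. It is propagated in E. coli as a high-copy plasmid using a ColE1/pUC-type origin and ampicillin resistance (bla). The bacterial portion also carries an f1 origin and residual lac and T7/T3 promoter elements from the cloning vector. An SV40 poly(A) signal and SV40 origin lie just outside the 3' LTR.

The lentiviral transfer cassette begins with an RSV promoter fused to a truncated HIV-1 5' LTR, which makes genomic RNA production Tat-independent. This is followed by the Ψ packaging signal with a partial gag sequence and the Rev response element. The cassette ends in a ΔU3 self-inactivating 3' LTR. Within it, the human U6 RNA polymerase III promoter drives the CSNK1D-specific spacer joined to the Streptococcus pyogenes Cas9 guide scaffold. A cPPT/CTS element, which aids nuclear import of the viral genome, sits downstream of the guide unit. Next, the EF-1α core promoter with its intron A drives puromycin N-acetyltransferase for selection of transduced mammalian cells, and a WPRE enhances transcript expression.

The plasmid does not encode Cas9, so it is meant for cells that already express Cas9 or for use alongside a separate Cas9 lentivector. The guide was designed against two CSNK1D reference transcripts and belongs to a human kinome gRNA collection. Its typical use is virus production and CRISPR knockout of CSNK1D in human cells.
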