Addgene plasmid #76717: CSNK1D gRNA (BRDN0001145070)
Purpose: 3rd generation lentiviral gRNA plasmid targeting human CSNK1D
Depositing lab: John Doench & David Root. Depositing organization: Broad Institute. Publication: Optimized sgRNA design to maximize activity and minimize off-target effects of CRISPR-Cas9. Doench JG, Fusi N, Sullender M, Hegde M, Vaimberg EW, Donovan KF, Smith I, Tothova Z, Wilen C, Orchard R, Virgin HW, Listgarten J, Root DE. Nat Biotechnol. 2016 Jan 18. doi: 10.1038/nbt.3437. PubMed 26780180.
Backbone
  Vector backbone: lentiGuide-Puro
  Backbone manufacturer: Zhang Lab (Addgene plasmid # 52963)
  Vector type: Mammalian Expression, Lentiviral, CRISPR
  Selectable markers: Puromycin
Growth in bacteria
  Bacterial resistance: Ampicillin, 100 μg/mL
  Growth temperature: 37°C
  Growth strain: DH5alpha
  Copy number: High Copy
Gene/Insert
  Gene/Insert name: CSNK1D (alt names: CSNK1D; NM_001893.4)
  gRNA/shRNA sequence: CTTTACACAACACTTCGATG
  Species: H. sapiens (human)
  Entrez Gene: CSNK1D (a.k.a. ASPS, CKI-delta, CKId, CKIdelta, FASPS2, HCKID)
  Promoter: hU6
  Cloning method: Unknown
  Sequencing primers: 5′ U6-F; 3′ pS2-R
Terms and licenses: Academic/Nonprofit Terms; Industry Terms: Not Available to Industry
Depositor comments: The gRNA was designed to target the following Genbank reference sequence(s): NM_001893.4,NM_139062.2. Note that this plasmid does NOT contain Cas9. It should be used in conjunction with lentiCas9-Blast (Addgene #52962) or otherwise with cell lines already expressing Cas9. Browse the full kinome gRNA library at http://www.addgene.org/pooled-library/broadgpp-human-kinome/ or visit http://www.broadinstitute.org/rnai/public/ for detailed protocols and information.
How to cite: CSNK1D gRNA (BRDN0001145070) was a gift from John Doench & David Root (Addgene plasmid # 76717 ; http://n2t.net/addgene:76717 ; RRID:Addgene_76717)
