>Addgene plasmid #76717 | CSNK1D gRNA (BRDN0001145070) | depositor partial sequence | sequence record 144177 | Target Sequence
CTTTACACAACACTTCGATG
