>Addgene plasmid #76717 | CSNK1D gRNA (BRDN0001145070) | addgene partial sequence | sequence record 186365 | hU6-F
AGAAAGTAATAATTTCTTGGGTAGTTTGCAGTTTTAAAATTATGTTTTAAAATGGACTATCATATGCTTA
CCGTAACTTGAAAGTATTTCGATTTCTTGGCTTTATATATCTTGTGGAAAGGACGAAACACCGCTTTACA
CAACACTTCGATGGTTTTAGAGCTAGAAATAGCAAGTTAAAATAAGGCTAGTCCGTTATCAACTTGAAAA
AGTGGCACCGAGTCGGTGCTTTTTTAAGCTTGGCGTAACTAGATCTTGAGACAAATGGCAGTATTCATCC
ACAATTTTAAAAGAAAAGGGGGGATTGGGGGGTACAGTGCAGGGGAAAGAATAGTAGACATAATAGCAAC
AGACATACAAACTAAAGAATTACAAAAACAAATTACAAAAATTCAAAATTTTCGGGTTTATTACAGGGAC
AGCAGAGATCCACTTTGGCGCCGGCTCGAGGGGGCCCGGGTGCAAAGATGGATAAAGTTTTAAACAGAGA
GGAATCTTTGCAGCTAATGGACCTTCTAGGTCTTGAAAGGAGTGGGAATTGGCTCCGGTGCCCGTCAGTG
GGCAGAGCGC
